>Addgene plasmid #21296 | pBabe hygro MTH1 | addgene partial sequence | sequence record 27076 | 21296 with pBABE-5
GCGGATCGCCNCCATGGGCGCCTCCAGGCTCTATACCCTGGTGCTGGTCCTGCAGCCTCAGCGAGTTCTC
CTGGGCATGAAAAAGCGAGGCTTCGGGGCCGGCCGGTGGAATGGCTTTGGGGGCAAAGTGCAAGAAGGAG
AGACCATCGAGGATGGGGCTAGGAGGGAGCTGCAGGAGGAGAGCGGTCTGACAGTGGACGCCCTGCACAA
GGTGGGCCAGATCGTGTTTGAGTTCGTGGGCGAGCCTGAGCTCATGGACGTGCATGTCTTCTGCACAGAC
AGCATCCAGGGGACCCCCGTGGAGAGCGACGAAATGCGCCCATGCTGGTTCCAGCTGGATCAGATCCCCT
TCAAGGACATGTGGCCCGACGACAGCTACTGGTTTCCACTCCTGCTTCAGAAGAAGAAATTCCACGGGTA
CTTCAAGTTCCAGGGTCAGGACACCATCCTGGACTACACACTCCGCGAGGTGGACACGGTCTAGGAATTC
GCCAGCACAGTGGTCGACCCTGTGGAATGTGTGTCAGTTAGGGTGTGGAAAGTCCCCAGGCTCCCCAGCA
GGCAGAAGTATGCAAAGCATGCATCTCAATTAGTCAGCAACCAGGTGTGGAAAGTCCCCAGGCTCCCCAG
CAGGCAGAAGTATGCAAAGCATGCATCTCAATTAGTCAGNCAACCATAGTCCCGCCCCTAACTCCGCCCA
TCCCGCCCCTAACTCCGCCCAGTTCCGCCCATTCTCCGCCCCATGGCTGACTAATTTTTTTTATTTATGC
AGAGGCCGAGGCCGCCCTCGGCCTCTGAGCTATTCCAGAAGNAGTGAGGGAGGNCTTTTTTTGGGAGGNN
CCTANGGCTTTTGC
