[The description below was written by a language model from this plasmid's Addgene catalogue record.]
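Description:
pBabe hygro MTH1 is a retroviral mammalian expression plasmid built on the pBABE-hygro backbone (about 5.2 kb without insert) and carrying human MTH1, the product of the NUDT1 gene. It is maintained in E. coli as a high-copy plasmid under ampicillin selection, and mammalian cells that have taken up the provirus are selected with hygromycin. The MTH1 coding sequence was placed between the BamHI and EcoRI sites of the polylinker by restriction cloning, and it was derived from an earlier MTH1 expression plasmid, pcDEB.MTH1. No feature table accompanies the record, so the promoters and viral elements are not explicitly listed. pBABE vectors in general are Moloney murine leukaemia virus-based: the insert lies between the long terminal repeats downstream of a packaging signal and is transcribed from the 5′ LTR, while a separate internal promoter drives the drug-resistance gene. No epitope tag or reporter is recorded for the insert.

When introduced into a retroviral packaging cell line, a plasmid of this type yields replication-defective virus that integrates into dividing target cells, giving stable, selectable overexpression of the insert. MTH1 is a nucleotide pool sanitising enzyme that hydrolyses oxidised purine nucleoside triphosphates such as 8-oxo-dGTP, preventing their incorporation into DNA. The associated publication concerns the need for continuous elimination of oxidised nucleotides to prevent rapid onset of cellular senescence, so the construct fits enforced MTH1 expression in studies of oxidative DNA damage and senescence, although the record does not spell out the specific experiments.
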