Addgene plasmid #21296: pBabe hygro MTH1
Depositing lab: Bob Weinberg. Depositing organization: Whitehead Institute for Biomedical Research. Publication: Continuous elimination of oxidized nucleotides is necessary to prevent rapid onset of cellular senescence. Rai P, Onder TT, Young JJ, McFaline JL, Pang B, Dedon PC, Weinberg RA. Proc Natl Acad Sci U S A. 2009 Jan 6. 106(1):169-74. 10.1073/pnas.0809834106 PubMed 19118192.
Backbone
  Vector backbone: pBABE-hygro
  Backbone manufacturer: Available at Addgene (#1765)
  Backbone size w/o insert (bp): 5169
  Vector type: Mammalian Expression, Retroviral
  Selectable markers: Hygromycin
Growth in bacteria
  Bacterial resistance: Ampicillin, 100 μg/mL
  Growth temperature: 37°C
  Growth strain: DH5alpha
  Copy number: High Copy
Gene/Insert
  Gene/Insert name: MTH1
  Species: H. sapiens (human)
  Entrez Gene: NUDT1 (a.k.a. MTH1)
  Cloning method: Restriction Enzyme; 5′ cloning site BamHI (unknown if destroyed); 3′ cloning site EcoRI (unknown if destroyed)
  Sequencing primers: 5′ pBABE 5'
Resource information
  A portion of this plasmid was derived from a plasmid made by: Dr. Yusaku Nakabeppu provided pcDEB.MTH1
Terms and licenses: Academic/Nonprofit Terms; Industry Terms: Not Available to Industry
How to cite: pBabe hygro MTH1 was a gift from Bob Weinberg (Addgene plasmid # 21296 ; http://n2t.net/addgene:21296 ; RRID:Addgene_21296)
